Addgene plasmid #31179: TALEN Backbone
Depositing lab: Feng Zhang. Depositing organization: Broad Institute.
Backbone
  Vector backbone: pCMV
  Backbone size w/o insert (bp): 5100
  Vector type: Mammalian Expression
  Selectable markers: Hygromycin
Growth in bacteria
  Bacterial resistance: Ampicillin, 100 μg/mL
  Growth temperature: 37°C
  Growth strain: DH5alpha
  Copy number: High Copy
Gene/Insert
  Gene/Insert name: TALE Nuclease Backbone (alt name: TALEN Backbone)
  Insert size (bp): 1428
  Cloning method: Restriction Enzyme
  Sequencing primers: 5′ T7
Terms and licenses: Academic/Nonprofit Terms; Industry Terms: Not Available to Industry
How to cite: TALEN Backbone was a gift from Feng Zhang (Addgene plasmid # 31179 ; http://n2t.net/addgene:31179 ; RRID:Addgene_31179)
