[The description below was written by a language model from this plasmid's Addgene catalogue record.]
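Description:
TALEN Backbone is a mammalian expression plasmid built on a pCMV vector of about 5.1 kb, carrying a 1,428 bp insert described as a TALE nuclease backbone. It is maintained in E. coli as a high-copy plasmid under ampicillin selection, and the record lists hygromycin as the selectable marker for use in mammalian cells. The origin of replication is not specified. The backbone name implies that expression is driven by a CMV promoter, although no feature table is provided to confirm this or to show the exact arrangement of regulatory elements. A T7 primer is listed for sequencing from the 5′ side, which suggests a T7 promoter site lies upstream of the insert.

The insert name indicates a scaffold for assembling TAL effector nucleases. In general, these are fusions of a customizable TALE DNA-binding repeat array to a nuclease domain, typically the FokI cleavage domain. Pairs of such proteins bind adjacent half-sites, so the nuclease domains dimerize and introduce a targeted double-strand break. A backbone of this kind normally supplies the invariant parts of the protein, and the user clones in a designed repeat array that sets the target specificity. The record does not state which TALE N- and C-terminal segments, nuclear localization signals, tags or nuclease domain are present. It also does not describe the cloning sites for accepting repeats, noting only that cloning was by restriction enzyme. The likely use is as a receiving vector for building custom TALENs for genome editing in mammalian cells.
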