>Addgene plasmid #31179 | TALEN Backbone | depositor partial sequence | sequence record 14302 | Author sequence
GCCACCATGGACTATAAGGACCACGACGGAGACTACAAGGATCATGATATTGATTACAAAGACGATGACG
ATAAGATGGCCCCAAAGAAGAAGCGGAAGGTCGGTATCCACGGAGTCCCAGCAGCCGTAGATTTGAGAAC
TTTGGGATATTCACAGCAGCAGCAGGAAAAGATCAAGCCCAAAGTGAGGTCGACAGTCGCGCAGCATCAC
GAAGCGCTGGTGGGTCATGGGTTTACACATGCCCACATCGTAGCCTTGTCGCAGCACCCTGCAGCCCTTG
GCACGGTCGCCGTCAAGTACCAGGACATGATTGCGGCGTTGCCGGAAGCCACACATGAGGCGATCGTCGG
TGTGGGGAAACAGTGGAGCGGAGCCCGAGCGCTTGAGGCCCTGTTGACGGTCGCGGGAGAGCTGAGAGGG
CCTCCCCTTCAGCTGGACACGGGCCAGTTGCTGAAGATCGCGAAGCGGGGAGGAGTCACGGCGGTCGAGG
CGGTGCACGCGTGGCGCAATGCGCTCACGGGAGCACCCCTCAACCTGACCGAGACCGTACATGAAACGCA
TGGCACGGGGTCTCAACTCACGCCTGAGCAGGTAGTGGCTATTGCATCCAATTCCGGGGGCAGACCCGCA
CTGGAGTCAATCGTGGCCCAGCTTTCGAGGCCGGACCCCGCGCTGGCCGCACTCACTAATGATCATCTTG
TAGCGCTGGCCTGCCTCGGCGGACGACCCGCCTTGGATGCGGTGAAGAAGGGGCTCCCGCACGCGCCTGC
ATTGATTAAGCGGACCAACAGAAGGATTCCCGAGAGGACATCACATCGAGTGGCAGGTTCCCAACTCGTG
AAGAGTGAACTTGAGGAGAAAAAGTCGGAGCTGCGGCACAAATTGAAATACGTACCGCATGAATACATCG
AACTTATCGAAATTGCTAGGAACTCGACTCAAGACAGAATCCTTGAGATGAAGGTAATGGAGTTCTTTAT
GAAGGTTTATGGATACCGAGGGAAGCATCTCGGTGGATCACGAAAACCCGACGGAGCAATCTATACGGTG
GGGAGCCCGATTGATTACGGAGTGATCGTCGACACGAAAGCCTACAGCGGTGGGTACAATCTTCCCATCG
GGCAGGCAGATGAGATGCAACGTTATGTCGAAGAAAATCAGACCAGGAACAAACACATCAATCCAAATGA
GTGGTGGAAAGTGTATCCTTCATCAGTGACCGAGTTTAAGTTTTTGTTTGTCTCTGGGCATTTCAAAGGC
AACTATAAGGCCCAGCTCACACGGTTGAATCACATTACGAACTGCAATGGTGCGGTTTTGTCCGTAGAGG
AACTGCTCATTGGTGGAGAAATGATCAAAGCGGGAACTCTGACACTGGAAGAAGTCAGACGCAAGTTTAA
CAATGGCGAGATCAATTTCCGCTCATAA
