>Addgene plasmid #31179 | TALEN Backbone | addgene partial sequence | sequence record 35938 | CMV-F 5'-CGCAAATGGGCGGTAGGCGTG-3'
CTCTCTGGCTAACTAGAGAACCCACTGCTTACTGGCTTATCGAAATTAATACGACTCACTATAGGGGCCA
CCATGGACTATAAGGACCACGACGGAGACTACAAGGATCATGATATTGATTACAAAGACGATGACGATAA
GATGGCCCCAAAGAAGAAGCGGAAGGTCGGTATCCACGGAGTCCCAGCAGCCGTAGATTTGAGAACTTTG
GGATATTCACAGCAGCAGCAGGAAAAGATCAAGCCCAAAGTGAGGTCGACAGTCGCGCAGCATCACGAAG
CGCTGGTGGGTCATGGGTTTACACATGCCCACATCGTAGCCTTGTCGCAGCACCCTGCAGCCCTTGGCAC
GGTCGCCGTCAAGTACCAGGACATGATTGCGGCGTTGCCGGAAGCCACACATGAGGCGATCGTCGGTGTG
GGGAAACAGTGGAGCGGAGCCCGAGCGCTTGAGGCCCTGTTGACGGTCGCGGGAGAGCTGAGAGGGCCTC
CCCTTCAGCTGGACACGGGCCAGTTGCTGAAGATCGCGAAGCGGGGAGGAGTCACGGCGGTCGAGGCGGT
GCACGCGTGGCGCAATGCGCTCACGGGAGCACCCCTCAACCTGACCGAGACCGTACATGAAA
